>Addgene plasmid #204808 | DENV2 NS2B-NS3 protease: Co-expression of DENV-2 NS2B and NS3 | addgene full sequence | sequence record 414880 | Addgene NGS Result
CGGTTTGCGTATTGGGCGCCAGGGTGGTTTTTCTTTTCACCAGTGAGACGGGCAACAGCTGATTGCCCTT
CACCGCCTGGCCCTGAGAGAGTTGCAGCAAGCGGTCCACGCTGGTTTGCCCCAGCAGGCGAAAATCCTGT
TTGATGGTGGTTAACGGCGGGATATAACATGAGCTGTCTTCGGTATCGTCGTATCCCACTACCGAGATAT
CCGCACCAACGCGCAGCCCGGACTCGGTAATGGCGCGCATTGCGCCCAGCGCCATCTGATCGTTGGCAAC
CAGCATCGCAGTGGGAACGATGCCCTCATTCAGCATTTGCATGGTTTGTTGAAAACCGGACATGGCACTC
CAGTCGCCTTCCCGTTCCGCTATCGGCTGAATTTGATTGCGAGTGAGATATTTATGCCAGCCAGCCAGAC
GCAGACGCGCCGAGACAGAACTTAATGGGCCCGCTAACAGCGCGATTTGCTGGTGACCCAATGCGACCAG
ATGCTCCACGCCCAGTCGCGTACCGTCTTCATGGGAGAAAATAATACTGTTGATGGGTGTCTGGTCAGAG
ACATCAAGAAATAACGCCGGAACATTAGTGCAGGCAGCTTCCACAGCAATGGCATCCTGGTCATCCAGCG
GATAGTTAATGATCAGCCCACTGACGCGTTGCGCGAGAAGATTGTGCACCGCCGCTTTACAGGCTTCGAC
GCCGCTTCGTTCTACCATCGACACCACCACGCTGGCACCCAGTTGATCGGCGCGAGATTTAATCGCCGCG
ACAATTTGCGACGGCGCGTGCAGGGCCAGACTGGAGGTGGCAACGCCAATCAGCAACGACTGTTTGCCCG
CCAGTTGTTGTGCCACGCGGTTGGGAATGTAATTCAGCTCCGCCATCGCCGCTTCCACTTTTTCCCGCGT
TTTCGCAGAAACGTGGCTGGCCTGGTTCACCACGCGGGAAACGGTCTGATAAGAGACACCGGCATACTCT
GCGACATCGTATAACGTTACTGGTTTCACATTCACCACCCTGAATTGACTCTCTTCCGGGCGCTATCATG
CCATACCGCGAAAGGTTTTGCGCCATTCGATGGTGTCCGGGATCTCGACGCTCTCCCTTATGCGACTCCT
GCATTAGGAAGCAGCCCAGTAGTAGGTTGAGGCCGTTGAGCACCGCCGCCGCAAGGAATGGTGCATGCAA
GGAGATGGCGCCCAACAGTCCCCCGGCCACGGGGCCTGCCACCATACCCACGCCGAAACAAGCGCTCATG
AGCCCGAAGTGGCGAGCCCGATCTTCCCCATCGGTGATGTCGGCGATATAGGCGCCAGCAACCGCACCTG
TGGCGCCGGTGATGCCGGCCACGATGCGTCCGGCGTAGAGGATCGAGATCTCGATCCCGCGAAATTAATA
CGACTCACTATAGGGGAATTGTGAGCGGATAACAATTCCCCTCTAGAAATAATTTTGTTTAACTTTAAGA
AGGAGATATACATATGCACCACCATCATCACCATGGCTCAGGAGATCAGGAAGCGAAACCTTCGACCGAG
GACCTGGGCGACAAGAAAGAAGGGGAGTATATTAAGTTAAAGGTGATCGGCCAGGACTCAAGCGAGATCC
ACTTCAAAGTCAAAATGACCACGCACCTCAAGAAGTTGAAGGAGAGTTACTGTCAACGGCAAGGGGTTCC
TATGAACTCGCTTCGCTTCCTGTTCGAGGGCCAGCGAATTGCGGACAACCACACACCTAAGGAACTTGGT
ATGGAAGAGGAAGACTTCATTGAGGTGTACCAGGAGCAGACAGGCGGCATGGCAGATTTGGAGCTGGAGC
GCGCCGCGGACGTCAAATGGGAAGATCAAGCTGAGATTTCAGGTAGCTCGCCAATACTTTCTATTACTAT
CTCTGAGGACGGTTCTATGTCCATTAAGAACGAGGAAGAGGAACAAACGCTCTAATGAAAATAATTTTAT
TTATAAGGAGATATACCATGGCGGGTGTTTTGTGGGATGTACCGTCTCCACCACCCATGGGGAAAGCTGA
GTTAGAGGATGGAGCCTATCGCATCAAGCAGAAGGGAATACTGGGCTACTCACAAATCGGGGCCGGGGTA
TATAAAGAGGGCACTTTCCACACAATGTGGCACGTGACACGCGGTGCCGTCCTTATGCACAAAGGGAAGC
GCATCGAACCTTCTTGGGCGGATGTGAAGAAGGACCTCATCTCTTACGGTGGCGGTTGGAAGTTGGAAGG
TGAATGGAAAGAGGGCGAGGAAGTGCAGGTCCTTGCCCTGGAGCCCGGTAAGAATCCGCGCGCAGTACAG
ACGAAACCCGGCCTGTTCAAGACTAACGCCGGCACTATCGGCGCCGTGTCATTAGACTTCTCGCCCGGTA
CTTCGGGATCTCCGATCATAGATAAGAAGGGTAAGGTTGTCGGGTTGTACGGTAACGGTGTCGTAACACG
CAGCGGGGCGTACGTGAGTGCAATAGCCCAGACGGAGAAGAGCATCGAAGACAACCCAGAGATCGAAGAT
GACATATTCCGTAAGTAATGACTCGAGCACCCGTCGACAAGCTTGCGGCCGCACTCGAGCACCACCACCA
CCACCACTGAGATCCGGCTGCTAACAAAGCCCGAAAGGAAGCTGAGTTGGCTGCTGCCACCGCTGAGCAA
TAACTAGCATAACCCCTTGGGGCCTCTAAACGGGTCTTGAGGGGTTTTTTGCTGAAAGGAGGAACTATAT
CCGGATTGGCGAATGGG
[124 nt withheld, positions 2748-2871]
C
[91 nt withheld, positions 2873-2963]
A
[49 nt withheld, positions 2965-3013]
CCTTTGACGTTGGAGTCCACGTTCTTT
[37 nt withheld, positions 3041-3077]
ACCCTATCTCGGTCTATTCTTTTGATTTATAAGGGATTTTGCCGATTTCGGCCTATTGGTTAAAAAATGA
GCTGATTTAACAAAAATTTAACGCGAATTTTAACAAAATATTAACGCTTACAATTTAGGTGGCACTTTTC
GGGGAAATGTGCGCGGAACCCCTATTTGTTTATTTTTCTAAATACATTCAAATATGTATCCGCTCATGAA
TTAATTCTTAGAAAAACTCATCGAGCATCAAATGAAACTGCAATTTATTCATATCAGGATTATCAATACC
ATATTTTTGAAAAAGCCGTTTCTGTAATGAAGGAGAAAACTCACCGAGGCAGTTCCATAGGATGGCAAGA
TCCTGGTATCGGTCTGCGATTCCGACTCGTCCAACATCAATACAACCTATTAATTTCCCCTCGTCAAAAA
TAAGGTTATCAAGTGAGAAATCACCATGAGTGACGACTGAATCCGGTGAGAATGGCAAAAGTTTATGCAT
TTCTTTCCAGACTTGTTCAACAGGCCAGCCATTACGCTCGTCATCAAAATCACTCGCATCAACCAAACCG
TTATTCATTCGTGATTGCGCCTGAGCGAGACGAAATACGCGATCGCTGTTAAAAGGACAATTACAAACAG
GAATCGAATGCAACCGGCGCAGGAACACTGCCAGCGCATCAACAATATTTTCACCTGAATCAGGATATTC
TTCTAATACCTGGAATGCTGTTTTCCCGGGGATCGCAGTGGTGAGTAACCATGCATCATCAGGAGTACGG
ATAAAATGCTTGATGGTCGGAAGAGGCATAAATTCCGTCAGCCAGTTTAGTCTGACCATCTCATCTGTAA
CATCATTGGCAACGCTACCTTTGCCATGTTTCAGAAACAACTCTGGCGCATCGGGCTTCCCATACAATCG
ATAGATTGTCGCACCTGATTGCCCGACATTATCGCGAGCCCATTTATACCCATATAAATCAGCATCCATG
TTGGAATTTAATCGCGGCCTAGAGCAAGACGTTTCCCGTTGAATATGGCTCATAACACCCCTTGTATTAC
TGTTTATGTAAGCAGACAGTTTTATTGTTCATGACCAAAATCCCTTAACGTGAGTTTTCGTTCCACTGAG
CGTCAGACCCCGTAGAAAAGATCAAAGGATCTTCTTGAGATCCTTTTTTTCTGCGCGTAATCTGCTGCTT
GCAAACAAAAAAACCACCGCTACCAGCGGTGGTTTGTTTGCCGGATCAAGAGCTACCAACTCTTTTTCCG
AAGGTAACTGGCTTCAGCAGAGCGCAGATACCAAATACTGTCCTTCTAGTGTAGCCGTAGTTAGGCCACC
ACTTCAAGAACTCTGTAGCACCGCCTACATACCTCGCTCTGCTAATCCTGTTACCAGTGGCTGCTGCCAG
TGGCGATAAGTCGTGTCTTACCGGGTTGGACTCAAGACGATAGTTACCGGATAAGGCGCAGCGGTCGGGC
TGAACGGGGGGTTCGTGCACACAGCCCAGCTTGGAGCGAACGACCTACACCGAACTGAGATACCTACAGC
GTGAGCTATGAGAAAGCGCCACGCTTCCCGAAGGGAGAAAGGCGGACAGGTATCCGGTAAGCGGCAGGGT
CGGAACAGGAGAGCGCACGAGGGAGCTTCCAGGGGGAAACGCCTGGTATCTTTATAGTCCTGTCGGGTTT
CGCCACCTCTGACTTGAGCGTCGATTTTTGTGATGCTCGTCAGGGGGGCGGAGCCTATGGAAAAACGCCA
GCAACGCGGCCTTTTTACGGTTCCTGGCCTTTTGCTGGCCTTTTGCTCACATGTTCTTTCCTGCGTTATC
CCCTGATTCTGTGGATAACCGTATTACCGCCTTTGAGTGAGCTGATACCGCTCGCCGCAGCCGAACGACC
GAGCGCAGCGAGTCAGTGAGCGAGGAAGCGGAAGAGCGCCTGATGCGGTATTTTCTCCTTACGCATCTGT
GCGGTATTTCACACCGCAATGGTGCACTCTCAGTACAATCTGCTCTGATGCCGCATAGTTAAGCCAGTAT
ACACTCCGCTATCGCTACGTGACTGGGTCATGGCTGCGCCCCGACACCCGCCAACACCCGCTGACGCGCC
CTGACGGGCTTGTCTGCTCCCGGCATCCGCTTACAGACAAGCTGTGACCGTCTCCGGGAGCTGCATGTGT
CAGAGGTTTTCACCGTCATCACCGAAACGCGCGAGGCAGCTGCGGTAAAGCTCATCAGCGTGGTCGTGAA
GCGATTCACAGATGTCTGCCTGTTCATCCGCGTCCAGCTCGTTGAGTTTCTCCAGAAGCGTTAATGTCTG
GCTTCTGATAAAGCGGGCCATGTTAAGGGCGGTTTTTTCCTGTTTGGTCACTGATGCCTCCGTGTAAGGG
GGATTTCTGTTCATGGGGGTAATGATACCGATGAAACGAGAGAGGATGCTCACGATACGGGTTACTGATG
ATGAACATGCCCGGTTACTGGAACGTTGTGAGGGTAAACAACTGGCGGTATGGATGCGGCGGGACCAGAG
AAAAATCACTCAGGGTCAATGCCAGCGCTTCGTTAATACAGATGTAGGTGTTCCACAGGGTAGCCAGCAG
CATCCTGCGATGCAGATCCGGAACATAATGGTGCAGGGCGCTGACTTCCGCGTTTCCAGACTTTACGAAA
CACGGAAACCGAAGACCATTCATGTTGTTGCTCAGGTCGCAGACGTTTTGCAGCAGCAGTCGCTTCACGT
TCGCTCGCGTATCGGTGATTCATTCTGCTAACCAGTAAGGCAACCCCGCCAGCCTAGCCGGGTCCTCAAC
GACAGGAGCACGATCATGCGCACCCGTGGGGCCGCCATGCCGGCGATAATGGCCTGCTTCTCGCCGAAAC
GTTTGGTGGCGGGACCAGTGACGAAGGCTTGAGCGAGGGCGTGCAAGATTCCGAATACCGCAAGCGACAG
GCCGATCATCGTCGCGCTCCAGCGAAAGTGGTCCTCGCCGAAAATGACCCAGAGCGCTGCCGGCACCTGT
CCTACGAGTTGCATGATAAAGAAGACAGTCATAAGTGCGGCGACGATAGTCATGCCCCGCGCCCACCGGA
AGGAGCTGACTGGGTTGAAGGCTCTCAAGGGCATCGGTCGAGATCCCGGTGCCTAATGAGTGAGCTAACT
TACATTAATTGCGTTGCGCTCACTGCCCGCTTTCCAGTCGGGAAACCTGTCGTGCCAGCTGCATTAATGA
ATCGGCCAACGCGCGGGGAGAGG
Features (pLannotate 1.2.2; 20 found; start..end, strand, type, name):
   1010..1087    -  promoter       lacI promoter: lacI
   1095..1374    -  CDS            TcR (fragment): tetracycline efflux protein; tet; confers resistance to tetracycline
   1396..1414    +  promoter       T7 promoter: promoter for bacteriophage T7 RNA polymerase
   1415..1439    +  protein_bind   lac operator: The lac repressor binds to the lac operator to inhibit transcription in E. coli. This inhibition can be relieved by adding lactose or isopropyl-β-D-thiogalactopyranoside (IPTG). lac repressor encoded by lacI
   1454..1476    +  RBS            RBS: efficient ribosome binding site from bacteriophage T7 gene 10 (Olins and Rangwala, 1989)
   1514..1798    +  CDS            SUMO1 (fragment): SUMO1_HUMAN - Also known as SMT3C, SMT3H3, UBL1. Experimental evidence at protein level: Swiss-Prot protein existence level 1. Ubiquitin-like protein that can be covalently attached to proteins as a monomer or a lysine-linked polymer. Covalent attachment via an isopeptide bond to its substrates requires prior activation by the E1 complex SAE1-SAE2 and linkage to the E2 enzyme UBE2I, and can be promoted by E3 ligases such as PIAS1-4, RANBP2 or CBX4. This post- translational modification on lysine residues of proteins plays a crucial role in a number of cellular processes such as nuclear transpo
   1981..2535    +  CDS            POLG_DEN2T (fragment): Experimental evidence at protein level: Swiss-Prot protein existence level 1. [Serine protease NS3]: Displays three enzymatic activities: serine protease, NTPase and RNA helicase. NS3 serine protease, in association with NS2B, performs its autocleavage and cleaves the polyprotein at dibasic sites in the cytoplasm: C-prM, NS2A-NS2B, NS2B- NS3, NS3-NS4A, NS4A-2K and NS4B-NS5. NS3 RNA helicase binds RNA and unwinds dsRNA in the 3' to 5' direction. From Dengue virus type 2 (strain Tonga/EKB194/1974) (DENV-2).
   2580..2597    +  CDS            9xHis (fragment): 9xHis affinity tag
   2607..2656    +  CDS            SET1 (fragment): solubility-enhancement tag derived from T7 phage gene 10B
   2664..2711    +  terminator     T7 terminator: transcription terminator for bacteriophage T7 RNA polymerase
   2748..3176    +  rep_origin     f1 ori (sequence partly withheld): f1 bacteriophage origin of replication; arrow indicates direction of (+) strand synthesis
   3229..3286    +  promoter       AmpR promoter (fragment): bla
   3295..4110    -  CDS            KanR: aminoglycoside phosphotransferase; aph(3')-Ia; confers resistance to kanamycin in bacteria or G418 (Geneticin®) in eukaryotes
   4232..4820    +  rep_origin     ori: high-copy-number ColE1/pMB1/pBR322/pUC origin of replication
   5006..5145    -  misc_feature   bom: basis of mobility region from pBR322
   5247..5438    -  CDS            rop: Rop protein, which maintains plasmids at low copy number; rop
   5455..5835    +  CDS            YPB1_ECOLX: Protein predicted: Swiss-Prot protein existence level 4. From Escherichia coli.
   5907..6198    -  CDS            TcR (fragment): tetracycline efflux protein; tet; confers resistance to tetracycline
   6213..6234    -  protein_bind   CAP binding site: CAP binding activates transcription in the presence of cAMP. E. coli catabolite activator protein
   6247..1009    -  CDS            lacI (across the origin): lac repressor; lacI; The lac repressor binds to the lac operator to inhibit transcription in E. coli. This inhibition can be relieved by adding lactose or isopropyl-β-D-thiogalactopyranoside (IPTG).
