[The description below was written by a language model from this plasmid's Addgene catalogue record and pLannotate feature annotations shown in this document.]
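Description:
DENV2 NS2B-NS3 protease is a 6,320 nt bacterial expression plasmid built on the pNIC-6HIS-SUMO-GG backbone, a pET-style vector, for co-expression of the dengue virus serotype 2 NS2B and NS3 proteins in E. coli. It is selected with kanamycin through an aph(3')-Ia resistance gene and replicates from a ColE1/pMB1-family origin. The pBR322 bom region and the rop gene are also present; rop normally holds copy number down, although the record lists copy number as unknown. An f1 origin is annotated, along with non-functional tetracycline-resistance fragments left over from the parental backbone.

Expression is driven by a T7 promoter followed by a lac operator and the T7 gene 10 ribosome binding site, with a plasmid-borne lacI gene supplying repressor. Transcription therefore depends on T7 RNA polymerase in the host and is induced with IPTG, and it ends at a T7 terminator. The annotated open reading frame begins with a SUMO-like fragment, consistent with the His-SUMO solubility and purification tag implied by the backbone name. Further downstream is a fragment of the DENV-2 polyprotein matching the NS3 serine protease region. A gap of roughly 180 nt lies between these two features and is not annotated. It may hold the NS2B cofactor segment named as the insert, but the feature table does not confirm this or show how the two proteins are arranged or linked. A short His-tag fragment and a T7 gene 10B-derived fragment lie downstream of NS3, and whether they are translated is not stated.

NS3 needs NS2B as a cofactor for its protease activity, so the plasmid is suited to producing the active two-component viral protease recombinantly. The record does not specify any application beyond bacterial co-expression.
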