Addgene plasmid #204808: DENV2 NS2B-NS3 protease: Co-expression of DENV-2 NS2B and NS3
Purpose: Bacterial co-expression of Dengue2 NS2B and NS3 proteins
Depositing lab: ASAP Discovery & Frank von Delft. Depositing organization: University of Oxford.
Backbone
  Vector backbone: pNIC-6HIS-SUMO-GG
  Vector type: Bacterial Expression
Growth in bacteria
  Bacterial resistance: Kanamycin, 50 μg/mL
  Growth temperature: 37°C
  Growth strain: DH5alpha
  Copy number: Unknown
Gene/Insert
  Gene/Insert name: Dengue2 NS2B
  Species: Dengue2
  Entrez Gene: POLY (a.k.a. DENV_gp1, polyprotein gene)
  Cloning method: Gateway Cloning
How to cite: DENV2 NS2B-NS3 protease: Co-expression of DENV-2 NS2B and NS3 was a gift from ASAP Discovery & Frank von Delft (Addgene plasmid # 204808 ; http://n2t.net/addgene:204808 ; RRID:Addgene_204808)
