>Addgene plasmid #204808 | DENV2 NS2B-NS3 protease: Co-expression of DENV-2 NS2B and NS3 | depositor partial sequence | sequence record 417463 | Insert
ATGCACCACCATCATCACCATGGCTCAGGAGATCAGGAAGCGAAACCTTCGACCGAGGACCTGGGCGACA
AGAAAGAAGGGGAGTATATTAAGTTAAAGGTGATCGGCCAGGACTCAAGCGAGATCCACTTCAAAGTCAA
AATGACCACGCACCTCAAGAAGTTGAAGGAGAGTTACTGTCAACGGCAAGGGGTTCCTATGAACTCGCTT
CGCTTCCTGTTCGAGGGCCAGCGAATTGCGGACAACCACACACCTAAGGAACTTGGTATGGAAGAGGAAG
ACTTCATTGAGGTGTACCAGGAGCAGACAGGCGGCATGGCAGATTTGGAGCTGGAGCGCGCCGCGGACGT
CAAATGGGAAGATCAAGCTGAGATTTCAGGTAGCTCGCCAATACTTTCTATTACTATCTCTGAGGACGGT
TCTATGTCCATTAAGAACGAGGAAGAGGAACAAACGCTCTAATGAAAATAATTTTATTTATAAGGAGATA
TACCATGGCGGGTGTTTTGTGGGATGTACCGTCTCCACCACCCATGGGGAAAGCTGAGTTAGAGGATGGA
GCCTATCGCATCAAGCAGAAGGGAATACTGGGCTACTCACAAATCGGGGCCGGGGTATATAAAGAGGGCA
CTTTCCACACAATGTGGCACGTGACACGCGGTGCCGTCCTTATGCACAAAGGGAAGCGCATCGAACCTTC
TTGGGCGGATGTGAAGAAGGACCTCATCTCTTACGGTGGCGGTTGGAAGTTGGAAGGTGAATGGAAAGAG
GGCGAGGAAGTGCAGGTCCTTGCCCTGGAGCCCGGTAAGAATCCGCGCGCAGTACAGACGAAACCCGGCC
TGTTCAAGACTAACGCCGGCACTATCGGCGCCGTGTCATTAGACTTCTCGCCCGGTACTTCGGGATCTCC
GATCATAGATAAGAAGGGTAAGGTTGTCGGGTTGTACGGTAACGGTGTCGTAACACGCAGCGGGGCGTAC
GTGAGTGCAATAGCCCAGACGGAGAAGAGCATCGAAGACAACCCAGAGATCGAAGATGACATATTCCGTA
AGTAATGA
